Addgene plasmid #51986: Nano-lantern(Ca2+)_63/pcDNA3
Purpose: mammalian expression of a Nano-lantern-based luminescent Ca2+ indicator with Kd=63nM
Depositing lab: Takeharu Nagai. Depositing organization: The University of Osaka. Publication: Luminescent proteins for high-speed single-cell and whole-body imaging. Saito K, Chang YF, Horikawa K, Hatsugai N, Higuchi Y, Hashida M, Yoshida Y, Matsuda T, Arai Y, Nagai T. Nat Commun. 2012;3:1262. doi: 10.1038/ncomms2248. PubMed 23232392.
Backbone
  Vector backbone: pcDNA3
  Backbone manufacturer: Invitrogen
  Vector type: Mammalian Expression
Growth in bacteria
  Bacterial resistance: Ampicillin, 100 μg/mL
  Growth temperature: 37°C
  Growth strain: DH5alpha
  Copy number: High Copy
Gene/Insert
  Gene/Insert name: Nano-lantern_CaM_E104Q-4GS
  Species: Synthetic
  Insert size (bp): 2200
  Mutation: S257G in Rluc8
  Cloning method: Restriction Enzyme; 5′ cloning site BamHI (not destroyed); 3′ cloning site EcoRI (not destroyed)
  Sequencing primers: 5′ CMV-F; 3′ BGHrev
Terms and licenses: Academic/Nonprofit Terms; Industry Terms: Not Available to Industry
Depositor comments: GenBank accession number: JN859498
How to cite: Nano-lantern(Ca2+)_63/pcDNA3 was a gift from Takeharu Nagai (Addgene plasmid # 51986 ; http://n2t.net/addgene:51986 ; RRID:Addgene_51986)
