[The description below was written by a language model from this plasmid's Addgene catalogue record.]
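Description:
Nano-lantern(Ca2+)_63/pcDNA3 is a mammalian expression plasmid built on the pcDNA3 backbone and intended for expression in mammalian cells. In bacteria it is maintained as a high-copy plasmid under ampicillin selection. No feature table accompanies the record, so the regulatory elements are not itemised. However, pcDNA3 is a standard vector in which the insert is driven by the CMV immediate-early promoter and terminated by the bovine growth hormone polyadenylation signal, and the listed CMV-forward and BGH-reverse sequencing primers are consistent with this. The standard backbone also carries a neomycin resistance cassette for selecting stable mammalian lines, although the record does not confirm this.

The payload is a synthetic open reading frame of about 2.2 kb, named Nano-lantern_CaM_E104Q-4GS and cloned between BamHI and EcoRI sites that both remain intact. It encodes a Nano-lantern-based luminescent calcium indicator with a reported Kd of 63 nM. Nano-lantern probes are chimeras of an enhanced Renilla luciferase (Rluc8, here carrying an S257G substitution) and a bright yellow fluorescent protein, in which resonance energy transfer from luciferase to fluorophore boosts light output. The insert name indicates a calmodulin-based sensing module bearing an E104Q mutation together with a 4GS element, presumably a glycine-serine linker. These features likely set the calcium affinity of this variant, though the record does not describe the exact domain arrangement. The construct is used for bioluminescent monitoring of intracellular calcium without excitation light, and the associated publication concerns high-speed single-cell and whole-body imaging.
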