>Addgene plasmid #51986 | Nano-lantern(Ca2+)_63/pcDNA3 | depositor partial sequence | sequence record 80024 | insert
GGATCCGCCACCATGGTGAGCAAGGGCGAGGAGCTGTTCACCGGGGTGGTGCCCATCCTGGTCGAGCTGG
ACGGCGACGTAAACGGCCACAAGTTCAGCGTGTCCGGCGAGGGCGAGGGCGATGCCACCTACGGCAAGCT
GACCCTGAAGCTGATCTGCACCACCGGCAAGCTGCCCGTGCCCTGGCCCACCCTCGTGACCACCCTGGGC
TACGGCCTGCAGTGCTTCGCCCGCTACCCCGACCACATGAAGCAGCACGACTTCTTCAAGTCCGCCATGC
CCGAAGGCTACGTCCAGGAGCGCACCATCTTCTTCAAGGACGACGGCAACTACAAGACCCGCGCCGAGGT
GAAGTTCGAGGGCGACACCCTGGTGAACCGCATCGAGCTGAAGGGCATCGACTTCAAGGAGGACGGCAAC
ATCCTGGGGCACAAGCTGGAGTACAACTACAACAGCCACAACGTCTATATCACCGCCGACAAGCAGAAGA
ACGGCATCAAGGCCAACTTCAAGATCCGCCACAACATCGAGGACGGCGGCGTGCAGCTCGCCGACCACTA
CCAGCAGAACACCCCCATCGGCGACGGCCCCGTGCTGCTGCCCGACAACCACTACCTGAGCTACCAGTCC
AAGCTGAGCAAAGACCCCAACGAGAAGCGCGATCACATGGTCCTGCTGGAGTTCGTGACCGCCGCCGGGG
GTACCAAGGTGTACGACCCCGAGCAGAGGAAGAGGATGATCACCGGCCCCCAGTGGTGGGCCAGGTGCAA
GCAGATGAACGTGCTGGACAGCTTCATCAACTACTACGACAGCGAGAAGCACGCCGAGAACGCCGTGATC
TTCCTGCACGGCAACGCCACTAGCAGCTACCTGTGGAGGCACGTGGTGCCCCACATCGAGCCCGTGGCCA
GGTGCATCATCCCCGATCTGATCGGCATGGGCAAGAGCGGCAAGAGCGGCAACGGCAGCTACAGGCTGCT
GGACCACTACAAGTACCTGACCGCCTGGTTCGAGCTCCTGAACCTGCCCAAGAAGATCATCTTCGTGGGC
CACGACTGGGGCGCCGCCCTGGCCTTCCACTACGCCTACGAGCACCAGGACAGGATCAAGGCCATCGTGC
ACATGGAGAGCGTGGTGGACGTGATCGAGAGCTGGGACGAGTGGCCAGACATCGAGGAGGACATCGCCCT
GATCAAGAGCGAGGAGGGCGAGAAGATGGTGCTGGAGAACAACTTCTTCGTGGAGACCGTGCTGCCCAGC
AAGATCATGAGAAAGCTGGAGCCCGAGGAGTTCGCCGCCTACCTGGAGCCCTTCAAGGAGAAGGGCGAGG
TGAGAAGACCCACCCTGAGCTGGCCCAGAGAGATCCCCCTGGTGAAGGGCCCATGGATGCATGACCAACT
GACAGAAGAGCAGATTGCAGAGTTCAAAGAAGCCTTCTCATTATTCGACAAGGATGGGGACGGCACCATC
ACCACAAAGGAACTTGGCACCGTTATGAGGTCGCTTGGACAAAACCCAACGGAAGCAGAATTGCAGGATA
TGATCAATGAAGTCGATGCTGATGGCAATGGAACGATTTACTTTCCTGAATTTCTTACTATGATGGCTAG
AAAAATGAAGGACACAGACAGCGAAGAGGAAATCCGAGAAGCATTCCGTGTTTTTGACAAGGATGGGAAC
GGCTACATCAGCGCTGCTCAGTTACGTCACGTCATGACAAACCTCGGGGAGAAGTTAACAGATGAAGAAG
TTGATGAAATGATAAGGGAAGCAGATATCGATGGTGATGGCCAAGTAAACTATGAAGAGTTTGTACAAAT
GATGACAGCAAAGGGGGGAGGTGGCTCCAAGAGGCGCTGGAAGAAAAACTTCATTGCCGTCAGCGCTGCC
AACCGGTTCAAGAAGATCTCCAGCTCCGGGGCACTGGAGCTCGGCAAGCCCGACGTGGTGCAGATCGTGA
GAAACTACAACGCCTACCTGAGAGCCAGCGACGACCTGCCCAAGCTGTTCATCGAGGGCGACCCCGGCTT
CTTCAGCAACGCCATCGTGGAGGGCGCCAAGAAGTTCCCCAACACCGAGTTCGTGAAGGTGAAGGGCCTG
CACTTCCTCCAGGAGGACGCCCCCGACGAGATGGGCAAGTACATCAAGAGCTTCGTGGAGAGAGTGCTGA
AGAACGAGCAGTAAGAATTC
