>Addgene plasmid #51986 | Nano-lantern(Ca2+)_63/pcDNA3 | addgene partial sequence | sequence record 81337 | CMV-F 5'-CGCAAATGGGCGGTAGGCGTG-3'
TCTCTGGCTACTAGAGAACCCACTGCTTACTGGCTTATCGAAATTAATACGACTCACTATAGGGAGACCC
AAGCTTGGTACCGAGCTCGGATCCGCCACCATGGTGAGCAAGGGCGAGGAGCTGTTCACCGGGGTGGTGC
CCATCCTGGTCGAGCTGGACGGCGACGTAAACGGCCACAAGTTCAGCGTGTCCGGCGAGGGCGAGGGCGA
TGCCACCTACGGCAAGCTGACCCTGAAGCTGATCTGCACCACCGGCAAGCTGCCCGTGCCCTGGCCCACC
CTCGTGACCACCCTGGGCTACGGCCTGCAGTGCTTCGCCCGCTACCCCGACCACATGAAGCAGCACGACT
TCTTCAAGTCCGCCATGCCCGAAGGCTACGTCCAGGAGCGCACCATCTTCTTCAAGGACGACGGCAACTA
CAAGACCCGCGCCGAGGTGAAGTTCGAGGGCGACACCCTGGTGAACCGCATCGAGCTGAAGGGCATCGAC
TTCAAGGAGGACGGCAACATCCTGGGGCACAAGCTGGAGTACAACTACAACAGCCACAACGTCTATATCA
CCGCCGACAAGCAGAAGAACGGCATCAAGGCCAACTTCAAGATCCGCCACAACATCGAGGACGGCGGCGT
GCAGCTCGCCGACCACTACCAGCAGAACACCCCCATCGGCGACGGCCCCGTGCTGCTGCCCGACAACCAC
TACCTGAGCTACCAGTCCAAGCTGAGCAAAGACCCCAACGAGAAGCGCGATCACATGGTCCTGCTGGAGT
TCGTGACCGCCGCCGGGGGTACCAAGGTGTACGACCCCGAGCAGAGGAAGAGGATGATCACCGGCC
