>Addgene plasmid #51986 | Nano-lantern(Ca2+)_63/pcDNA3 | addgene partial sequence | sequence record 81829 | EGFP-C 5'-CATGGTCCTGCTGGAGTTCGTG-3'
CAGAGGAAGAGGATGATCACCGGCCCCCAGTGGTGGGCCAGGTGCAAGCAGATGAACGTGCTGGACAGCT
TCATCAACTACTACGACAGCGAGAAGCACGCCGAGAACGCCGTGATCTTCCTGCACGGCAACGCCACTAG
CAGCTACCTGTGGAGGCACGTGGTGCCCCACATCGAGCCCGTGGCCAGGTGCATCATCCCCGATCTGATC
GGCATGGGCAAGAGCGGCAAGAGCGGCAACGGCAGCTACAGGCTGCTGGACCACTACAAGTACCTGACCG
CCTGGTTCGAGCTTCTGAACCTGCCCAAGAAGATCATCTTCGTGGGCCACGACTGGGGCGCCGCCCTGGC
CTTCCACTACGCCTACGAGCACCAGGACAGGATCAAGGCCATCGTGCACATGGAGAGCGTGGTGGACGTG
ATCGAGAGCTGGGACGAGTGGCCAGACATCGAGGAGGACATCGCCCTGATCAAGAGCGAGGAGGGCGAGA
AGATGGTGCTGGAGAACAACTTCTTCGTGGAGACCGTGCTGCCCAGCAAGATCATGAGAAAGCTGGAGCC
CGAGGAGTTCGCCGCCTACCTGGAGCCCTTCAAGGAGAAGGGCGAGGTGAGAAGACCCACCCTGAGCTGG
CCCAGAGAGATCCCCCTGGTGAAGGGCCCATGGATGCATGACCAACTGACAGAAGAGCAGATTGCAGAGT
TCAAAGAAGCCTTCTCATTATTCGACAAGGATGGGGACGGCACCATCACCACAAAGGAACTTGGCACCGT
TATGAGGTCGCTTGGACAAAACCCAACGGAAGCAGAATTGCAGGATATGATCAATGAAGTCGATGCTGAT
GGCAATGGAACGATTTACTTTCCTGAATTTCTTACTATGATGGCTAG
