>Addgene plasmid #51986 | Nano-lantern(Ca2+)_63/pcDNA3 | addgene partial sequence | sequence record 81831 | BGH-rev 5'-TAGAAGGCACAGTCGAGG-3'
GAATAGGGCCCTCTAGATGCATGCTCGAGCGGCCGCCAGTGTGATGGATATCTGCAGAATTCTTACTGCT
CGTTCTTCAGCACTCTCTCCACGAAGCTCTTGATGTACTTGCCCATCTCGTCGGGGGCGTCCTCCTGGAG
GAAGTGCAGGCCCTTCACCTTCACGAACTCGGTGTTGGGGAACTTCTTGGCGCCCTCCACGATGGCGTTG
CTGAAGAAGCCGGGGTCACCCTCGATGAACAGCTTGGGCAGGTCGTCGCTGGCTCTCAGGTAGGCGTTGT
AGTTTCTCACGATCTGCACCACGTCGGGCTTGCCGAGCTCCAGTGCCCCGGAGCTGGAGATCTTCTTGAA
CCGGTTGGCAGCGCTGACGGCAATGAAGTTTTTCTTCCAGCGCCTCTTGGAGCCACCTCCCCCCTTTGCT
GTCATCATTTGTACAAACTCTTCATAGTTTACTTGGCCATCACCATCGATATCTGCTTCCCTTATCATTT
CATCAACTTCTTCATCTGTTAACTTCTCCCCGAGGTTTGTCATGACGTGACGTAATTGAGCAGCGCTGAT
GTAGCCGTTCCCATCCTTGTCAAAAACACGGAATGCTTCTCGGATTTCCTCTTCGCTGTCTGTGTCCTTC
ATTTTTCTAGCCATCATAGTAAGAAATTCAGGAAAGTAAATCGTTCCATTGCCATCAGCATCGACTTCAT
TGATCATATCCTGCAATTCTGCTTCCGTTGGGTTTTGTCCAAGCGACCTCATAACGGTGCCAAGTTCCTT
TGTGGTGATGGTGCCGTCCCCATCCTTGTCGAATAATGAGAAGGCTTCTTTGAACTCTGCAATCTGCTCT
TCTGTCAGTTGGTCATGCATCCATGGG
